>Addgene plasmid #132374 | pGD253 | addgene full sequence | sequence record 258691 | Addgene NGS Result
TAGGCACCCCAGGCTTTACACTTTATGCTTCCGGCTCGTATGTTGTGTGGAATTGTGAGCGGATAACAAT
TTCACACGAGCTATTTAGGTGACACTATAGAAGTGAAGCTTGGTCTCATCAGGAATGGTGTCTAAGGGCG
AAGAGCTGATCAAGGAAAATATGCGTATGAAGGTGGTCATGGAAGGTTCGGTCAACGGCCACCAATTCAA
ATGCACAGGTGAAGGAGAAGGCAATCCGTACATGGGAACTCAAACCATGAGGATCAAAGTCATCGAGGGA
GGACCCCTGCCATTTGCCTTTGACATTCTTGCCACGTCGTTCATGTATGGCAGCCGTACTTTTATCAAGT
ACCCGAAAGGCATTCCTGATTTCTTTAAACAGTCCTTTCCTGAGGGTTTTACTTGGGAAAGAGTTACGAG
ATACGAAGATGGTGGAGTCGTCACCGTCATGCAGGACACCAGCCTTGAGGATGGCTGTCTCGTTTACCAC
GTCCAAGTCAGAGGGGTAAACTTTCCCTCCAATGGTCCCGTGATGCAGAAGAAGACCAAGGGTTGGGAGC
CTAATACAGAGATGATGTATCCAGCAGATGGTGGTCTGAGGGGATACACTCATATGGCACTGAAAGTTGA
TGGTGGTGGCCATCTGTCTTGCTCTTTCGTAACAACTTACAGGTCAAAAAAGACCGTCGGGAACATCAAG
ATGCCCGGTATCCATGCCGTTGATCACCGCCTGGAAAGGTTAGAGGAAAGTGACAATGAAATGTTCGTAG
TACAACGCGAACACGCAGTTGCCAAGTTCGCCGGGCTTGGTGGTGGGATGGACGAGCTGTACAAGTAACT
GCTGAGACCGAATTCTCGCCCTATAGTGAGTCGTATTACCTGGCCGTCGTTTTACAACGTCGTGACTGGG
AAAACCCTGGCGTTACCCAACTTAATCGCCTTGCAGCACATCCCCCTTTCGCCAGCTGGCGTAATAGCGA
AGAGGCCCGCACCGATCGCCCTTCCCAACAGTTGCGCAGCCTGAATGGCGAATGGCGCCTGATGCGGTAT
TTTCTCCTTACGCATCTGTGCGGTATTTCACACCGCATATGGTGCACTCTCAGTACAATCTGCTCTGATG
CCGCATAGTTAAGCCAGCCCCGACACCCGCCAACACCCGCTGACGCGCCCTGACGGGCTTGTCTGCTCCC
GGCATCCGCTTACAGACAAGCTGTGACCGTCTCCGGGAGCTGCATGTGTCAGAGGTTTTCACCGTCATCA
CCGAAACGCGCGAGACGAAAGGGCCTCGTGATACGCCTATTTTTATAGGTTAATGTCATGATAATAATGG
TTTCTTAGACGTCAGGTGGCACTTTTCGGGGAAATGTGCGCGGAACCCCTATTTGTTTATTTTTCTAAAT
ACATTCAAATATGTATCCGCTCATGAGACAATAACCCTGATAAATGCTTCAATAATATTGAAAAAGGAAG
AGTATGAGTATTCAACATTTCCGTGTCGCCCTTATTCCCTTTTTTGCGGCATTTTGCCTTCCTGTTTTTG
CTCACCCAGAAACGCTGGTGAAAGTAAAAGATGCTGAAGATCAGTTGGGTGCACGAGTGGGTTACATCGA
ACTGGATCTCAACAGCGGTAAGATCCTTGAGAGTTTTCGCCCCGAAGAACGTTTTCCAATGATGAGCACT
TTTAAAGTTCTGCTATGTGGCGCGGTATTATCCCGTATTGACGCCGGGCAAGAGCAACTCGGTCGCCGCA
TACACTATTCTCAGAATGACTTGGTTGAGTACTCACCAGTCACAGAAAAGCATCTTACGGATGGCATGAC
AGTAAGAGAATTATGCAGTGCTGCCATAACCATGAGTGATAACACTGCGGCCAACTTACTTCTGACAACG
ATCGGAGGACCGAAGGAGCTAACCGCTTTTTTGCACAACATGGGGGATCATGTAACTCGCCTTGATCGTT
GGGAACCGGAGCTGAATGAAGCCATACCAAACGACGAGCGTGACACCACGATGCCTGTAGCAATGGCAAC
AACGTTGCGCAAACTATTAACTGGCGAACTACTTACTCTAGCTTCCCGGCAACAATTAATAGACTGGATG
GAGGCGGATAAAGTTGCAGGACCACTTCTGCGCTCGGCCCTTCCGGCTGGCTGGTTTATTGCTGATAAAT
CTGGAGCCGGTGAGCGTGGCTCTCGAGGTATCATTGCAGCACTGGGGCCAGATGGTAAGCCCTCCCGTAT
CGTAGTTATCTACACGACGGGGAGTCAGGCAACTATGGATGAACGAAATAGACAGATCGCTGAGATAGGT
GCCTCACTGATTAAGCATTGGTAACTGTCAGACCAAGTTTACTCATATATACTTTAGATTGATTTAAAAC
TTCATTTTTAATTTAAAAGGATCTAGGTGAAGATCCTTTTTGATAATCTCATGACCAAAATCCCTTAACG
TGAGTTTTCGTTCCACTGAGCGTCAGACCCCGTAGAAAAGATCAAAGGATCTTCTTGAGATCCTTTTTTT
CTGCGCGTAATCTGCTGCTTGCAAACAAAAAAACCACCGCTACCAGCGGTGGTTTGTTTGCCGGATCAAG
AGCTACCAACTCTTTTTCCGAAGGTAACTGGCTTCAGCAGAGCGCAGATACCAAATACTGTTCTTCTAGT
GTAGCCGTAGTTAGGCCACCACTTCAAGAACTCTGTAGCACCGCCTACATACCTCGCTCTGCTAATCCTG
TTACCAGTGGCTGCTGCCAGTGGCGATAAGTCGTGTCTTACCGGGTTGGACTCAAGACGATAGTTACCGG
ATAAGGCGCAGCGGTCGGGCTGAACGGGGGGTTCGTGCACACAGCCCAGCTTGGAGCGAACGACCTACAC
CGAACTGAGATACCTACAGCGTGAGCTATGAGAAAGCGCCACGCTTCCCGAAGGGAGAAAGGCGGACAGG
TATCCGGTAAGCGGCAGGGTCGGAACAGGAGAGCGCACGAGGGAGCTTCCAGGGGGAAACGCCTGGTATC
TTTATAGTCCTGTCGGGTTTCGCCACCTCTGACTTGAGCGTCGATTTTTGTGATGCTCGTCAGGGGGGCG
GAGCCTATGGAAAAACGCCAGCAACGCGGCCTTTTTACGGTTCCTGGCCTTTTGCTGGCCTTTTGCTCAC
ATGTTCTTTCCTGCGTTATCCCCTGATTCTGTGGATAACCGTATTACCGCCTTTGAGTGAGCTGATACCG
CTCGCCGCAGCCGAACGACCGAGCGCAGCGAGTCAGTGAGCGAGGAAGCGGAAGAGCGCCCAATACGCAA
ACCGCCTCTCCCCGCGCGTTGGCCGATTCATTAATGCAGCTGGCACGACAGGTTTCCCGACTGGAAAGCG
GGCAGTGAGCGCAACGCAATTAATGTGAGTTAGCTCACTCAT
Features (pLannotate 1.2.2; 13 found; start..end, strand, type, name):
     15..45      +  promoter       lac promoter: promoter for the E. coli lac operon
     53..69      +  protein_bind   lac operator: The lac repressor binds to the lac operator to inhibit transcription in E. coli. This inhibition can be relieved by adding lactose or isopropyl-β-D-thiogalactopyranoside (IPTG). lac repressor encoded by lacI
     83..101     +  promoter       SP6 promoter: promoter for bacteriophage SP6 RNA polymerase
    125..835     +  CDS            mRuby2: mRuby2 is a basic (constitutively fluorescent) red fluorescent protein published in 2012, derived from Entacmaea quadricolor. It has moderate acid sensitivity.
    860..878     -  promoter       T7 promoter: promoter for bacteriophage T7 RNA polymerase
    880..1032    +  CDS            lacZα (fragment): LacZα fragment of β-galactosidase; lacZ fragment
   1038..1137    -  misc_feature   bom (fragment): basis of mobility region from pBR322
   1239..1274    -  CDS            rop (fragment): Rop protein, which maintains plasmids at low copy number; rop
   1369..1473    +  promoter       AmpR promoter: bla
   1474..2334    +  CDS            AmpR: β-lactamase; bla; confers resistance to ampicillin, carbenicillin, and related antibiotics
   2505..3093    +  rep_origin     ori: high-copy-number ColE1/pMB1/pBR322/pUC origin of replication
   3276..3368    +  CDS            lacI (fragment): lac repressor; lacI; The lac repressor binds to the lac operator to inhibit transcription in E. coli. This inhibition can be relieved by adding lactose or isopropyl-β-D-thiogalactopyranoside (IPTG).
   3381..3402    +  protein_bind   CAP binding site: CAP binding activates transcription in the presence of cAMP. E. coli catabolite activator protein
