[The description below was written by a language model from this plasmid's Addgene catalogue record and pLannotate feature annotations shown in this document.]
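Description:
pGD253 is a GreenGate entry plasmid of 3,402 bp built on the pGGD000 backbone, the module position used in the GreenGate Golden Gate-style cloning system for C-terminal tags. It is a small bacterial cloning vector rather than an expression construct. It replicates in E. coli from a high-copy ColE1/pUC-type origin and is selected with ampicillin through the AmpR (β-lactamase) gene driven by its own promoter. The remaining annotated backbone elements are remnants of the parental cloning vector. These include a CAP binding site, lac promoter and lac operator upstream of the insert, flanking SP6 and T7 phage promoters, a lacZα fragment, and short fragments of lacI, rop and the bom region. None of them serves as a plant regulatory element.

The payload is the roughly 720 bp coding sequence of mRuby2, a constitutively fluorescent red protein derived from Entacmaea quadricolor, placed between the SP6 and T7 promoter sites. The module carries no plant promoter or terminator of its own. In the GreenGate scheme, these are supplied by other entry modules and combined with the tag in a single type IIS restriction–ligation reaction into a plant transformation destination vector, so that mRuby2 is fused in frame to the C-terminus of a protein of interest. The type IIS sites and overhangs that define the module are not annotated in the feature table. The plasmid was deposited with a study evaluating fluorescent protein choices for FRET experiments in plants, so it is suited to building red-tagged fusion proteins for localisation and protein interaction imaging.
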