Addgene plasmid #132374: pGD253
Purpose: contains the sequence of mRuby2 for C-term fusions in the pGGD000 backbone (GreenGate)
Depositing lab: Rüdiger Simon. Depositing organization: Heinrich-Heine-Universitaet Duesseldorf. Publication: Over the rainbow: A practical guide for fluorescent protein selection in plant FRET experiments. Denay G, Schultz P, Hansch S, Weidtkamp-Peters S, Simon R. Plant Direct. 2019 Dec 6;3(12):e00189. doi: 10.1002/pld3.189. eCollection 2019 Dec. PubMed 31844834.
Backbone
  Vector backbone: pGGD000
  Backbone size w/o insert (bp): 2682
  Total vector size (bp): 3402
  Vector type: GreenGate Entry plasmid
Growth in bacteria
  Bacterial resistance: Ampicillin, 100 μg/mL
  Growth temperature: 37°C
  Growth strain: DH5alpha
  Copy number: High Copy
Gene/Insert
  Gene/Insert name: mRuby2
  Insert size (bp): 720
Terms and licenses: Academic/Nonprofit Terms; Industry Terms: Not Available to Industry
Depositor comments: Please visit https://www.biorxiv.org/content/10.1101/734616v2 for bioRxiv preprint.
How to cite: pGD253 was a gift from Rüdiger Simon (Addgene plasmid # 132374 ; http://n2t.net/addgene:132374 ; RRID:Addgene_132374)
